Addgene plasmid #61255: pBS-KS-attB1-2-PT-SA-SD-0-2xTY1-V5
Purpose: CRISPR-RMCE, second step attB plasmid, intron phase 0, exchange dsRed with 2xTY1 and V5 tags cassette
Depositing lab: Frank Schnorrer. Depositing organization: Max Planck Institute of Biochemistry. Publication: A Versatile Two-Step CRISPR- and RMCE-Based Strategy for Efficient Genome Engineering in Drosophila. Zhang X, Koolhaas WH, Schnorrer F. G3 (Bethesda). 2014 Oct 15. pii: g3.114.013979. doi: 10.1534/g3.114.013979. PubMed 25324299.
Backbone
  Vector backbone: pBS-KS-attB1-2-PT-SA-SD
  Backbone manufacturer: Hugo J Bellen
  Backbone size w/o insert (bp): 3300
  Total vector size (bp): 3541
  Vector type: CRISPR
Growth in bacteria
  Bacterial resistance: Ampicillin, 100 μg/mL
  Growth temperature: 37°C
  Growth strain: DH5alpha
  Copy number: High Copy
Gene/Insert
  Gene/Insert name: 2xTY1-V5
  Species: Synthetic
  Insert size (bp): 216
  Tag / fusion protein: TY1; V5
Terms and licenses: Academic/Nonprofit Terms; Industry Terms: Not Available to Industry
How to cite: pBS-KS-attB1-2-PT-SA-SD-0-2xTY1-V5 was a gift from Frank Schnorrer (Addgene plasmid # 61255 ; http://n2t.net/addgene:61255 ; RRID:Addgene_61255)
