[The description below was written by a language model from this plasmid's Addgene catalogue record and pLannotate feature annotations shown in this document.]
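Description:
pBS-KS-attB1-2-PT-SA-SD-0-2xTY1-V5 is a small (about 3.5 kb) pBluescript KS-derived donor plasmid for the second step of a two-step CRISPR and recombinase-mediated cassette exchange (RMCE) genome engineering strategy in Drosophila. It is propagated in E. coli as a high-copy plasmid through its ColE1/pUC-type origin and selected with ampicillin via the β-lactamase gene. The backbone also retains the usual pBluescript elements: an f1 origin, a lacZα fragment, the lac promoter/operator region, and T7 and T3 promoters flanking the cloning region.

The functional payload lies between two φC31 integrase attB sites in inverted orientation, spaced roughly 500 bp apart. The annotation software did not label anything between them. According to the catalogue fields and the construct name, this interval holds a synthetic 216 bp insert encoding two copies of the TY1 epitope plus a V5 epitope, placed in a protein-trap (PT) arrangement between a splice acceptor (SA) and a splice donor (SD). The "0" in the name denotes intron phase 0, so the tag cassette behaves as an artificial exon that stays in frame when it sits in an intron of that phase.

In the stated workflow, a first CRISPR step places a dsRed marker cassette at the target locus, presumably flanked by the partner attP sites that φC31 recombination requires. φC31-mediated exchange with this plasmid then replaces dsRed with the 2xTY1-V5 cassette. The result is an endogenous protein carrying internal TY1 and V5 tags, which are suited to antibody-based detection or purification. The cassette has no promoter of its own and depends on transcription and splicing of the host gene.
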