Features (pLannotate 1.2.2; 13 found; start..end, strand, type, name):
    254..842     -  rep_origin     ori: high-copy-number ColE1/pMB1/pBR322/pUC origin of replication
   1013..1873    -  CDS            AmpR: β-lactamase; bla; confers resistance to ampicillin, carbenicillin, and related antibiotics
   1874..1978    -  promoter       AmpR promoter: bla
   2031..2459    -  rep_origin     f1 ori (sequence partly withheld): f1 bacteriophage origin of replication; arrow indicates direction of (+) strand synthesis
   2464..2619    -  CDS            lacZα (fragment): LacZα fragment of β-galactosidase; lacZ fragment
   2627..2645    +  promoter       T7 promoter: promoter for bacteriophage T7 RNA polymerase
   2681..2750    +  protein_bind   attB: attB site for the φC31 integrase (Groth et al., 2000) phage φC31 integrase
   3245..3314    -  protein_bind   attB: attB site for the φC31 integrase (Groth et al., 2000) phage φC31 integrase
   3354..3372    -  promoter       T3 promoter: promoter for bacteriophage T3 RNA polymerase
   3417..3433    -  protein_bind   lac operator: The lac repressor binds to the lac operator to inhibit transcription in E. coli. This inhibition can be relieved by adding lactose or isopropyl-β-D-thiogalactopyranoside (IPTG). lac repressor encoded by lacI
   3441..3471    -  promoter       lac promoter: promoter for the E. coli lac operon
   3486..3507    -  protein_bind   CAP binding site: CAP binding activates transcription in the presence of cAMP. E. coli catabolite activator protein
   3520..71      -  CDS            lacI (fragment) (across the origin): lac repressor; lacI; The lac repressor binds to the lac operator to inhibit transcription in E. coli. This inhibition can be relieved by adding lactose or isopropyl-β-D-thiogalactopyranoside (IPTG).
>Addgene plasmid #61255 | pBS-KS-attB1-2-PT-SA-SD-0-2xTY1-V5 | depositor full sequence | sequence record 99403 | pBS-KS-attB1-2-PT-SA-SD-0-2xTY1-V5 sequence 3541 bps
GAAACCTGTCGTGCCAGCTGCATTAATGAATCGGCCAACGCGCGGGGAGAGGCGGTTTGCGTATTGGGCG
CTCTTCCGCTTCCTCGCTCACTGACTCGCTGCGCTCGGTCGTTCGGCTGCGGCGAGCGGTATCAGCTCAC
TCAAAGGCGGTAATACGGTTATCCACAGAATCAGGGGATAACGCAGGAAAGAACATGTGAGCAAAAGGCC
AGCAAAAGGCCAGGAACCGTAAAAAGGCCGCGTTGCTGGCGTTTTTCCATAGGCTCCGCCCCCCTGACGA
GCATCACAAAAATCGACGCTCAAGTCAGAGGTGGCGAAACCCGACAGGACTATAAAGATACCAGGCGTTT
CCCCCTGGAAGCTCCCTCGTGCGCTCTCCTGTTCCGACCCTGCCGCTTACCGGATACCTGTCCGCCTTTC
TCCCTTCGGGAAGCGTGGCGCTTTCTCATAGCTCACGCTGTAGGTATCTCAGTTCGGTGTAGGTCGTTCG
CTCCAAGCTGGGCTGTGTGCACGAACCCCCCGTTCAGCCCGACCGCTGCGCCTTATCCGGTAACTATCGT
CTTGAGTCCAACCCGGTAAGACACGACTTATCGCCACTGGCAGCAGCCACTGGTAACAGGATTAGCAGAG
CGAGGTATGTAGGCGGTGCTACAGAGTTCTTGAAGTGGTGGCCTAACTACGGCTACACTAGAAGGACAGT
ATTTGGTATCTGCGCTCTGCTGAAGCCAGTTACCTTCGGAAAAAGAGTTGGTAGCTCTTGATCCGGCAAA
CAAACCACCGCTGGTAGCGGTGGTTTTTTTGTTTGCAAGCAGCAGATTACGCGCAGAAAAAAAGGATCTC
AAGAAGATCCTTTGATCTTTTCTACGGGGTCTGACGCTCAGTGGAACGAAAACTCACGTTAAGGGATTTT
GGTCATGAGATTATCAAAAAGGATCTTCACCTAGATCCTTTTAAATTAAAAATGAAGTTTTAAATCAATC
TAAAGTATATATGAGTAAACTTGGTCTGACAGTTACCAATGCTTAATCAGTGAGGCACCTATCTCAGCGA
TCTGTCTATTTCGTTCATCCATAGTTGCCTGACTCCCCGTCGTGTAGATAACTACGATACGGGAGGGCTT
ACCATCTGGCCCCAGTGCTGCAATGATACCGCGAGACCCACGCTCACCGGCTCCAGATTTATCAGCAATA
AACCAGCCAGCCGGAAGGGCCGAGCGCAGAAGTGGTCCTGCAACTTTATCCGCCTCCATCCAGTCTATTA
ATTGTTGCCGGGAAGCTAGAGTAAGTAGTTCGCCAGTTAATAGTTTGCGCAACGTTGTTGCCATTGCTAC
AGGCATCGTGGTGTCACGCTCGTCGTTTGGTATGGCTTCATTCAGCTCCGGTTCCCAACGATCAAGGCGA
GTTACATGATCCCCCATGTTGTGCAAAAAAGCGGTTAGCTCCTTCGGTCCTCCGATCGTTGTCAGAAGTA
AGTTGGCCGCAGTGTTATCACTCATGGTTATGGCAGCACTGCATAATTCTCTTACTGTCATGCCATCCGT
AAGATGCTTTTCTGTGACTGGTGAGTACTCAACCAAGTCATTCTGAGAATAGTGTATGCGGCGACCGAGT
TGCTCTTGCCCGGCGTCAATACGGGATAATACCGCGCCACATAGCAGAACTTTAAAAGTGCTCATCATTG
GAAAACGTTCTTCGGGGCGAAAACTCTCAAGGATCTTACCGCTGTTGAGATCCAGTTCGATGTAACCCAC
TCGTGCACCCAACTGATCTTCAGCATCTTTTACTTTCACCAGCGTTTCTGGGTGAGCAAAAACAGGAAGG
CAAAATGCCGCAAAAAAGGGAATAAGGGCGACACGGAAATGTTGAATACTCATACTCTTCCTTTTTCAAT
ATTATTGAAGCATTTATCAGGGTTATTGTCTCATGAGCGGATACATATTTGAATGTATTTAGAAAAATAA
ACAAATAGGGGTTCCGCGCACATTTCCCCGAAAAGTGCCACCTAAATTGTAAGCGTTAATATTTTGTTAA
AATTCGCGTTAAATTTTTGTTAAATCAGCTCATTTTTTAACCAATAGGCCGAAATCGGCAAAATCCCTTA
TAAATCAAAAGAATAGACCGAGATAGGGT
[37 nt withheld, positions 2130-2166]
AAAGAACGTGGACTCCAACGTCAAAGG
[49 nt withheld, positions 2194-2242]
T
[91 nt withheld, positions 2244-2334]
G
[124 nt withheld, positions 2336-2459]
CCCATTCGCCATTCAGGCTGCGCAACTGTTGGGAAGGGCGATCGGTGCGGGCCTCTTCGCTATTACGCCA
GCTGGCGAAAGGGGGATGTGCTGCAAGGCGATTAAGTTGGGTAACGCCAGGGTTTTCCCAGTCACGACGT
TGTAAAACGACGGCCAGTGAGCGCGCGTAATACGACTCACTATAGGGCGAATTGGAGCTCGCTAGCGATG
TAGGTCACGGTCTCGAAGCCGCGGTGCGGGTGCCAGGGCGTGCCCTTGGGCTCCCCGGGCGCGTACTCCA
CCTCACCCATCTGGTCCATCATGATGGTCGACTCTAGAAGTCGATCCAACATGGCGACTTGTCCCATCCC
CGGCATGTTTAAATATACTAATTATTCTTGAACTAATTTTAATCAACCGATTTATCTCTCTTCCGCAGGT
GGGAGGTTCCGGTGGAAGCGGAGGTAGCGGCGGATCGGAGGTCCACACTAATCAAGACCCCCTGGATGCC
GAGGTGCACACCAACCAGGACCCTCTGGACGGAGGTTCCGGTGGAAGCGGAGGTAGCGGCGGATCGGGCA
AGCCCATCCCCAACCCCCTGCTGGGCCTGGATAGCACCAGATCCGGAGGTAGCGGTGGAAGCGGAGGTTC
CGGCGAGGTAAGTTATTGAACAATGGCATCAAATGCCTTCATCATCACTACCCTTTAGCCCTTAAGACCC
CACAATGACCTTACCCACTCAGAGAAAAAAGTAAATATGAAAGCCCATTTGAACTTCTAAGCTTGTCGAC
CATCATGATGGACCAGATGGGTGAGGTGGAGTACGCGCCCGGGGAGCCCAAGGGCACGCCCTGGCACCCG
CACCGCGGCTTCGAGACCGTGACCTACATCATGCATGGTACCCAGCTTTTGTTCCCTTTAGTGAGGGTTA
ATTGCGCGCTTGGCGTAATCATGGTCATAGCTGTTTCCTGTGTGAAATTGTTATCCGCTCACAATTCCAC
ACAACATACGAGCCGGAAGCATAAAGTGTAAAGCCTGGGGTGCCTAATGAGTGAGCTAACTCACATTAAT
TGCGTTGCGCTCACTGCCCGCTTTCCAGTCGG
