>Addgene plasmid #61255 | pBS-KS-attB1-2-PT-SA-SD-0-2xTY1-V5 | addgene partial sequence | sequence record 100132 | M13-F20 5'-TGTAAAACGACGGCCAGT-3'
CGAATTGGAGCTCGCTAGCGATGTAGGTCACGGTCTCGAAGCCGCGGTGCGGGTGCCAGGGCGTGCCCTT
GGGCTCCCCGGGCGCGTACTCCACCTCACCCATCTGGTCCATCATGATGGTCGACTCTAGAAGTCGATCC
AACATGGCGACTTGTCCCATCCCCGGCATGTTTAAATATACTAATTATTCTTGAACTAATTTTAATCAAC
CGATTTATCTCTCTTCCGCAGGTGGGAGGTTCCGGTGGAAGCGGAGGTAGCGGCGGATCGGAGGTCCACA
CTAATCAAGACCCCCTGGATGCCGAGGTGCACACCAACCAGGACCCTCTGGACGGAGGTTCCGGTGGAAG
CGGAGGTAGCGGCGGATCGGGCAAGCCCATCCCCAACCCCCTGCTGGGCCTGGATAGCACCAGATCCGGA
GGTAGCGGTGGAAGCGGAGGTTCCGGCGAGGTAAGTTATTGAACAATGGCATCAAATGCCTTCATCATCA
CTACCCTTTAGCCCTTAAGACCCCACAATGACCTTACCCACTCAGAGAAAAAAGTAAATATGAAAGCCCA
TTTGAACTTCTAAGCTTGTCGACCATCATGATGGACCAGATGGGTGAGGTGGAGTACGCGCCCGGGGAGC
CCAAGGGCACGCCCTGGCACCCGCACCGCGGCTTCGAGACCGTGACCTACATC
