>Addgene plasmid #61255 | pBS-KS-attB1-2-PT-SA-SD-0-2xTY1-V5 | addgene partial sequence | sequence record 100133 | M13-Rev 5'-CAGGAAACAGCTATGACC-3'
GATGTAGGTCACGGTCTCGAAGCCGCGGTGCGGGTGCCAGGGCGTGCCCTTGGGCTCCCCGGGCGCGTAC
TCCACCTCACCCATCTGGTCCATCATGATGGTCGACTCTAGAAGTCGATCCAACATGGCGACTTGTCCCA
TCCCCGGCATGTTTAAATATACTAATTATTCTTGAACTAATTTTAATCAACCGATTTATCTCTCTTCCGC
AGGTGGGAGGTTCCGGTGGAAGCGGAGGTAGCGGCGGATCGGAGGTCCACACTAATCAAGACCCCCTGGA
TGCCGAGGTGCACACCAACCAGGACCCTCTGGACGGAGGTTCCGGTGGAAGCGGAGGTAGCGGCGGATCG
GGCAAGCCCATCCCCAACCCCCTGCTGGGCCTGGATAGCACCAGATCCGGAGGTAGCGGTGGAAGCGGAG
GTTCCGGCGAGGTAAGTTATTGAACAATGGCATCAAATGCCTTCATCATCACTACCCTTTAGCCCTTAAG
ACCCCACAATGACCTTACCCACTCAGAGAAAAAAGTAAATATGAAAGCCCATTTGAACTTCTAAGCTTGT
CGACCATCATGATGGACCAGATGGGTGAGGTGGAGTACGCGCCCGGGGAGCCCAAGGGCACGCCCTGGCA
CCCGCACCGCGGCTTCGAGACCGTGACCTACATCATGCATGGTACCCAGC
